Addgene plasmid #235647: pOPINK-CAPN15 ZF3 (141-173)
Purpose: Bacterial expression of human CAPN15 ZF3 (141-173)
Depositing lab: David Komander. Depositing organization: Walter and Eliza Hall Institute of Medical Research. Publication: Secondary interactions in ubiquitin-binding domains achieve linkage or substrate specificity. Michel MA, Scutts S, Komander D. Cell Rep. 2024 Aug 27;43(8):114545. doi: 10.1016/j.celrep.2024.114545. Epub 2024 Jul 23. PubMed 39052481.
Backbone
  Vector backbone: pOPIN-K
  Vector type: Bacterial Expression
Growth in bacteria
  Bacterial resistance: Kanamycin, 50 μg/mL
  Growth temperature: 37°C
  Growth strain: DH5alpha
  Copy number: Low Copy
Gene/Insert
  Gene/Insert name: CAPN15 ZF3
  Species: H. sapiens (human)
  Mutation: aa 141-173 only
  Entrez Gene: CAPN15 (a.k.a. SOLH)
  Promoter: T7
  Tag / fusion protein: 6xHis-GST-3c (N terminal on backbone)
  Cloning method: Other
Terms and licenses: Academic/Nonprofit Terms; Industry Terms: Not Available to Industry
How to cite: pOPINK-CAPN15 ZF3 (141-173) was a gift from David Komander (Addgene plasmid # 235647 ; http://n2t.net/addgene:235647 ; RRID:Addgene_235647)
