[The description below was written by a language model from this plasmid's Addgene catalogue record and pLannotate feature annotations shown in this document.]
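Description:
pOPINK-CAPN15 ZF3 (141-173) is a bacterial expression plasmid of about 6.1 kb, built on the pOPIN-K backbone, for producing a small fragment of human CAPN15 (also known as SOLH) in E. coli. The insert covers only residues 141-173, corresponding to the third zinc finger (ZF3) of the protein. The plasmid is selected with kanamycin through an aph(3')-Ia KanR gene and replicates from a ColE1/pMB1-type origin. The accompanying rop gene and bom region are consistent with the low copy number listed in the record. An f1 origin is also present, and short tetracycline-resistance fragments appear to be non-functional remnants of a pBR322-derived backbone.

Expression is driven by a T7 promoter followed by a lac operator and the strong T7 gene 10 ribosome binding site, and a T7 terminator closes the unit. A plasmid-borne lacI gene supplies repressor, so transcription stays low until it is induced with IPTG in a host that provides T7 RNA polymerase. The open reading frame starts with a 6xHis tag and Schistosoma japonicum GST, which the catalogue entry says are joined to the CAPN15 fragment by a 3C protease cleavage site. This arrangement allows affinity purification on nickel or glutathione resin and later removal of the tags. The 3C site itself is not annotated in the feature table. The table also detects a second His-tag sequence and a fragment of a T7 gene 10B-derived solubility tag downstream of the insert. The record does not list any C-terminal tag, so these are probably untranslated backbone sequence, though this is not stated. The associated publication concerns linkage and substrate specificity in ubiquitin-binding domains, which suggests the purified zinc finger is intended for biochemical or structural studies of ubiquitin binding.
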