Features (pLannotate 1.2.2; 21 found; start..end, strand, type, name):
     14..32      +  promoter       T7 promoter: promoter for bacteriophage T7 RNA polymerase
     33..57      +  protein_bind   lac operator: The lac repressor binds to the lac operator to inhibit transcription in E. coli. This inhibition can be relieved by adding lactose or isopropyl-β-D-thiogalactopyranoside (IPTG). lac repressor encoded by lacI
     72..94      +  RBS            RBS: efficient ribosome binding site from bacteriophage T7 gene 10 (Olins and Rangwala, 1989)
    107..124     +  CDS            7xHis (fragment): 6xHis affinity tag
    125..778     +  CDS            GST26_SCHJA: Experimental evidence at protein level: Swiss-Prot protein existence level 1. GST isoenzymes appear to play a central role in the parasite detoxification system. Other functions are also suspected including a role in increasing the solubility of haematin in the parasite gut. From Schistosoma japonicum (Blood fluke).
    815..919     +  CDS            CAPN15 (fragment): CAN15_HUMAN - Also known as SOLH. Experimental evidence at protein level: Swiss-Prot protein existence level 1. From Homo sapiens (Human).
    943..960     +  CDS            9xHis (fragment): 9xHis affinity tag
    970..1019    +  CDS            SET1 (fragment): solubility-enhancement tag derived from T7 phage gene 10B
   1027..1074    +  terminator     T7 terminator: transcription terminator for bacteriophage T7 RNA polymerase
   1111..1539    +  rep_origin     f1 ori (sequence partly withheld): f1 bacteriophage origin of replication; arrow indicates direction of (+) strand synthesis
   1592..1649    +  promoter       AmpR promoter (fragment): bla
   1658..2473    -  CDS            KanR: aminoglycoside phosphotransferase; aph(3')-Ia; confers resistance to kanamycin in bacteria or G418 (Geneticin®) in eukaryotes
   2595..3183    +  rep_origin     ori: high-copy-number ColE1/pMB1/pBR322/pUC origin of replication
   3369..3508    -  misc_feature   bom: basis of mobility region from pBR322
   3610..3801    -  CDS            rop: Rop protein, which maintains plasmids at low copy number; rop
   3818..4198    +  CDS            YPB1_ECOLX: Protein predicted: Swiss-Prot protein existence level 4. From Escherichia coli.
   4270..4561    -  CDS            TcR (fragment): tetracycline efflux protein; tet; confers resistance to tetracycline
   4576..4597    -  protein_bind   CAP binding site: CAP binding activates transcription in the presence of cAMP. E. coli catabolite activator protein
   4610..5692    -  CDS            lacI: lac repressor; lacI; The lac repressor binds to the lac operator to inhibit transcription in E. coli. This inhibition can be relieved by adding lactose or isopropyl-β-D-thiogalactopyranoside (IPTG).
   5693..5770    -  promoter       lacI promoter: lacI
   5778..6057    -  CDS            TcR (fragment): tetracycline efflux protein; tet; confers resistance to tetracycline
>Addgene plasmid #235647 | pOPINK-CAPN15 ZF3 (141-173) | addgene full sequence | sequence record 472923 | Addgene NGS Result
GATCCCGCGAAATTAATACGACTCACTATAGGGGAATTGTGAGCGGATAACAATTCCCCTCTAGAAATAA
TTTTGTTTAACTTTAAGAAGGAGATATACCATGGCACATCACCATCACCATCACATGTCCCCTATACTAG
GTTATTGGAAAATTAAGGGCCTTGTGCAACCCACTCGACTTCTTTTGGAATATCTTGAAGAAAAATATGA
AGAGCATTTGTATGAGCGCGATGAAGGTGATAAATGGCGAAACAAAAAGTTTGAATTGGGTTTGGAGTTT
CCCAATCTTCCTTATTATATTGATGGTGATGTTAAATTAACACAGTCTATGGCCATCATACGTTATATAG
CTGACAAGCACAACATGTTGGGTGGTTGTCCAAAAGAGCGTGCAGAGATTTCAATGCTTGAAGGAGCGGT
TTTGGATATTAGATACGGTGTTTCGAGAATTGCATATAGTAAAGACTTTGAAACTCTCAAAGTTGATTTT
CTTAGCAAGCTACCTGAAATGCTGAAAATGTTCGAAGATCGTTTATGTCATAAAACATATTTAAATGGTG
ATCATGTAACCCATCCTGACTTCATGTTGTATGACGCTCTTGATGTTGTTTTATACATGGACCCAATGTG
CCTGGATGCGTTCCCAAAATTAGTTTGTTTTAAAAAACGTATTGAAGCTATCCCACAAATTGATAAGTAC
TTGAAATCCAGCAAGTATATAGCATGGCCTTTGCAGGGCTGGCAAGCCACGTTTGGTGGTGGCGACCATC
CTCCAAAATCGGATCTGAGCAGCGGTCTGGAAGTTCTGTTTCAGGGCCCGGCGGAGCCCAGAGGGGGCTG
GGCGTGTCCGCGTTGCACGCTGCACAACACGCCCGTGGCCAGCTCCTGCTCCGTCTGCGGGGGCCCACGC
AGGCTCTCGTAAAGCTTTCTAGACCATTTAAACACCACCACCACCACCACTGAGATCCGGCTGCTAACAA
AGCCCGAAAGGAAGCTGAGTTGGCTGCTGCCACCGCTGAGCAATAACTAGCATAACCCCTTGGGGCCTCT
AAACGGGTCTTGAGGGGTTTTTTGCTGAAAGGAGGAACTATATCCGGATTGGCGAATGGG
[124 nt withheld, positions 1111-1234]
C
[91 nt withheld, positions 1236-1326]
A
[49 nt withheld, positions 1328-1376]
CCTTTGACGTTGGAGTCCACGTTCTTT
[37 nt withheld, positions 1404-1440]
ACCCTATCTCGGTCTATTCTTTTGATTTATAAGGGATTTTGCCGATTTCGGCCTATTGGTTAAAAAATGA
GCTGATTTAACAAAAATTTAACGCGAATTTTAACAAAATATTAACGCTTACAATTTAGGTGGCACTTTTC
GGGGAAATGTGCGCGGAACCCCTATTTGTTTATTTTTCTAAATACATTCAAATATGTATCCGCTCATGAA
TTAATTCTTAGAAAAACTCATCGAGCATCAAATGAAACTGCAATTTATTCATATCAGGATTATCAATACC
ATATTTTTGAAAAAGCCGTTTCTGTAATGAAGGAGAAAACTCACCGAGGCAGTTCCATAGGATGGCAAGA
TCCTGGTATCGGTCTGCGATTCCGACTCGTCCAACATCAATACAACCTATTAATTTCCCCTCGTCAAAAA
TAAGGTTATCAAGTGAGAAATCACCATGAGTGACGACTGAATCCGGTGAGAATGGCAAAAGTTTATGCAT
TTCTTTCCAGACTTGTTCAACAGGCCAGCCATTACGCTCGTCATCAAAATCACTCGCATCAACCAAACCG
TTATTCATTCGTGATTGCGCCTGAGCGAGACGAAATACGCGATCGCTGTTAAAAGGACAATTACAAACAG
GAATCGAATGCAACCGGCGCAGGAACACTGCCAGCGCATCAACAATATTTTCACCTGAATCAGGATATTC
TTCTAATACCTGGAATGCTGTTTTCCCGGGGATCGCAGTGGTGAGTAACCATGCATCATCAGGAGTACGG
ATAAAATGCTTGATGGTCGGAAGAGGCATAAATTCCGTCAGCCAGTTTAGTCTGACCATCTCATCTGTAA
CATCATTGGCAACGCTACCTTTGCCATGTTTCAGAAACAACTCTGGCGCATCGGGCTTCCCATACAATCG
ATAGATTGTCGCACCTGATTGCCCGACATTATCGCGAGCCCATTTATACCCATATAAATCAGCATCCATG
TTGGAATTTAATCGCGGCCTAGAGCAAGACGTTTCCCGTTGAATATGGCTCATAACACCCCTTGTATTAC
TGTTTATGTAAGCAGACAGTTTTATTGTTCATGACCAAAATCCCTTAACGTGAGTTTTCGTTCCACTGAG
CGTCAGACCCCGTAGAAAAGATCAAAGGATCTTCTTGAGATCCTTTTTTTCTGCGCGTAATCTGCTGCTT
GCAAACAAAAAAACCACCGCTACCAGCGGTGGTTTGTTTGCCGGATCAAGAGCTACCAACTCTTTTTCCG
AAGGTAACTGGCTTCAGCAGAGCGCAGATACCAAATACTGTCCTTCTAGTGTAGCCGTAGTTAGGCCACC
ACTTCAAGAACTCTGTAGCACCGCCTACATACCTCGCTCTGCTAATCCTGTTACCAGTGGCTGCTGCCAG
TGGCGATAAGTCGTGTCTTACCGGGTTGGACTCAAGACGATAGTTACCGGATAAGGCGCAGCGGTCGGGC
TGAACGGGGGGTTCGTGCACACAGCCCAGCTTGGAGCGAACGACCTACACCGAACTGAGATACCTACAGC
GTGAGCTATGAGAAAGCGCCACGCTTCCCGAAGGGAGAAAGGCGGACAGGTATCCGGTAAGCGGCAGGGT
CGGAACAGGAGAGCGCACGAGGGAGCTTCCAGGGGGAAACGCCTGGTATCTTTATAGTCCTGTCGGGTTT
CGCCACCTCTGACTTGAGCGTCGATTTTTGTGATGCTCGTCAGGGGGGCGGAGCCTATGGAAAAACGCCA
GCAACGCGGCCTTTTTACGGTTCCTGGCCTTTTGCTGGCCTTTTGCTCACATGTTCTTTCCTGCGTTATC
CCCTGATTCTGTGGATAACCGTATTACCGCCTTTGAGTGAGCTGATACCGCTCGCCGCAGCCGAACGACC
GAGCGCAGCGAGTCAGTGAGCGAGGAAGCGGAAGAGCGCCTGATGCGGTATTTTCTCCTTACGCATCTGT
GCGGTATTTCACACCGCAATGGTGCACTCTCAGTACAATCTGCTCTGATGCCGCATAGTTAAGCCAGTAT
ACACTCCGCTATCGCTACGTGACTGGGTCATGGCTGCGCCCCGACACCCGCCAACACCCGCTGACGCGCC
CTGACGGGCTTGTCTGCTCCCGGCATCCGCTTACAGACAAGCTGTGACCGTCTCCGGGAGCTGCATGTGT
CAGAGGTTTTCACCGTCATCACCGAAACGCGCGAGGCAGCTGCGGTAAAGCTCATCAGCGTGGTCGTGAA
GCGATTCACAGATGTCTGCCTGTTCATCCGCGTCCAGCTCGTTGAGTTTCTCCAGAAGCGTTAATGTCTG
GCTTCTGATAAAGCGGGCCATGTTAAGGGCGGTTTTTTCCTGTTTGGTCACTGATGCCTCCGTGTAAGGG
GGATTTCTGTTCATGGGGGTAATGATACCGATGAAACGAGAGAGGATGCTCACGATACGGGTTACTGATG
ATGAACATGCCCGGTTACTGGAACGTTGTGAGGGTAAACAACTGGCGGTATGGATGCGGCGGGACCAGAG
AAAAATCACTCAGGGTCAATGCCAGCGCTTCGTTAATACAGATGTAGGTGTTCCACAGGGTAGCCAGCAG
CATCCTGCGATGCAGATCCGGAACATAATGGTGCAGGGCGCTGACTTCCGCGTTTCCAGACTTTACGAAA
CACGGAAACCGAAGACCATTCATGTTGTTGCTCAGGTCGCAGACGTTTTGCAGCAGCAGTCGCTTCACGT
TCGCTCGCGTATCGGTGATTCATTCTGCTAACCAGTAAGGCAACCCCGCCAGCCTAGCCGGGTCCTCAAC
GACAGGAGCACGATCATGCGCACCCGTGGGGCCGCCATGCCGGCGATAATGGCCTGCTTCTCGCCGAAAC
GTTTGGTGGCGGGACCAGTGACGAAGGCTTGAGCGAGGGCGTGCAAGATTCCGAATACCGCAAGCGACAG
GCCGATCATCGTCGCGCTCCAGCGAAAGCGGTCCTCGCCGAAAATGACCCAGAGCGCTGCCGGCACCTGT
CCTACGAGTTGCATGATAAAGAAGACAGTCATAAGTGCGGCGACGATAGTCATGCCCCGCGCCCACCGGA
AGGAGCTGACTGGGTTGAAGGCTCTCAAGGGCATCGGTCGAGATCCCGGTGCCTAATGAGTGAGCTAACT
TACATTAATTGCGTTGCGCTCACTGCCCGCTTTCCAGTCGGGAAACCTGTCGTGCCAGCTGCATTAATGA
ATCGGCCAACGCGCGGGGAGAGGCGGTTTGCGTATTGGGCGCCAGGGTGGTTTTTCTTTTCACCAGTGAG
ACGGGCAACAGCTGATTGCCCTTCACCGCCTGGCCCTGAGAGAGTTGCAGCAAGCGGTCCACGCTGGTTT
GCCCCAGCAGGCGAAAATCCTGTTTGATGGTGGTTAACGGCGGGATATAACATGAGCTGTCTTCGGTATC
GTCGTATCCCACTACCGAGATATCCGCACCAACGCGCAGCCCGGACTCGGTAATGGCGCGCATTGCGCCC
AGCGCCATCTGATCGTTGGCAACCAGCATCGCAGTGGGAACGATGCCCTCATTCAGCATTTGCATGGTTT
GTTGAAAACCGGACATGGCACTCCAGTCGCCTTCCCGTTCCGCTATCGGCTGAATTTGATTGCGAGTGAG
ATATTTATGCCAGCCAGCCAGACGCAGACGCGCCGAGACAGAACTTAATGGGCCCGCTAACAGCGCGATT
TGCTGGTGACCCAATGCGACCAGATGCTCCACGCCCAGTCGCGTACCGTCTTCATGGGAGAAAATAATAC
TGTTGATGGGTGTCTGGTCAGAGACATCAAGAAATAACGCCGGAACATTAGTGCAGGCAGCTTCCACAGC
AATGGCATCCTGGTCATCCAGCGGATAGTTAATGATCAGCCCACTGACGCGTTGCGCGAGAAGATTGTGC
ACCGCCGCTTTACAGGCTTCGACGCCGCTTCGTTCTACCATCGACACCACCACGCTGGCACCCAGTTGAT
CGGCGCGAGATTTAATCGCCGCGACAATTTGCGACGGCGCGTGCAGGGCCAGACTGGAGGTGGCAACGCC
AATCAGCAACGACTGTTTGCCCGCCAGTTGTTGTGCCACGCGGTTGGGAATGTAATTCAGCTCCGCCATC
GCCGCTTCCACTTTTTCCCGCGTTTTCGCAGAAACGTGGCTGGCCTGGTTCACCACGCGGGAAACGGTCT
GATAAGAGACACCGGCATACTCTGCGACATCGTATAACGTTACTGGTTTCACATTCACCACCCTGAATTG
ACTCTCTTCCGGGCGCTATCATGCCATACCGCGAAAGGTTTTGCGCCATTCGATGGTGTCCGGGATCTCG
ACGCTCTCCCTTATGCGACTCCTGCATTAGGAAGCAGCCCAGTAGTAGGTTGAGGCCGTTGAGCACCGCC
GCCGCAAGGAATGGTGCATGCAAGGAGATGGCGCCCAACAGTCCCCCGGCCACGGGGCCTGCCACCATAC
CCACGCCGAAACAAGCGCTCATGAGCCCGAAGTGGCGAGCCCGATCTTCCCCATCGGTGATGTCGGCGAT
ATAGGCGCCAGCAACCGCACCTGTGGCGCCGGTGATGCCGGCCACGATGCGTCCGGCGTAGAGGATCGAG
ATCTC
