>Addgene plasmid #235647 | pOPINK-CAPN15 ZF3 (141-173) | depositor partial sequence | sequence record 463595 | pOPINK-CAPN15 ZF3 (141-173) sequence 1383 bps
NGGNNNNCTCTTCGGGCTTGTAGCAGCCGGATCTCAGTGGTGGTGGTGGTGGTGTTAAATGGTCTAGAAA
GCTTTACGAGAGCCTGCGTGGGCCCCCGCAGACGGAGCAGGAGCTGGCCACGGGCGTGTTGTGCAGCGTG
CAACGCGGACACGCCCAGCCCCCTCTGGGCTCCGCCGGGCCCTGAAACAGAACTTCCAGACCGCTGCTCA
GATCCGATTTTGGAGGATGGTCGCCACCACCAAACGTGGCTTGCCAGCCCTGCAAAGGCCATGCTATATA
CTTGCTGGATTTCAAGTACTTATCAATTTGTGGGATAGCTTCAATACGTTTTTTAAAACAAACTAATTTT
GGGAACGCATCCAGGCACATTGGGTCCATGTATAAAACAACATCAAGAGCGTCATACAACATGAAGTCAG
GATGGGTTACATGATCACCATTTAAATATGTTTTATGACATAAACGATCTTCGAACATTTTCAGCATTTC
AGGTAGCTTGCTAAGAAAATCAACTTTGAGAGTTTCAAAGTCTTTACTATATGCAATTCTCGAAACACCG
TATCTAATATCCAAAACCGCTCCTTCAAGCATTGAAATCTCTGCACGCTCTTTTGGACAACCACCCAACA
TGTTGTGCTTGTCAGCTATATAACGTATGATGGCCATAGACTGTGTTAATTTAACATCACCATCAATATA
ATAAGGAAGATTGGGAAACTCCAAACCCAATTCAAACTTTTTGTTTCGCCATTTATCACCTTCATCGCGC
TCATACAAATGCTCTTCATATTTTTCTTCAAGATATTCCAAAAGAAGTCGAGTGGGTTGCACAAGGCCCT
TAATTTTCCAATAACCTAGTATAGGGGACATGTGATGGTGATGGTGATGTGCCATGGTATATCTCCTTCT
TAAAGTTAAACAAAATTATTTCTAGAGGGGAATTGTTATCCGCTCACAATTCCCCTATAGTGAGTCGTAT
TAATTTCGCGGGATCGAGATCTCGATCCTCTACGCCGGACGCATCGTGGCCGGCATCACCGGCGCCACAG
GTGCGGTTGCTGGCGCCTATATCGCCGACATCACCGATGGGGAAGATCGGGCTCGCCACTTCGGGCTCAT
GAACGCTTGTTTCGGCGTGGGTATGGTGGCAGGCCCCGTGCCNGGNGNACTGTTGGGCGCCATCTCCTTG
CATGCACCATTCCTTGNGGNGNCGGNGGTCAACGGCCTCAACCTACTACTGGGNTTGCTTCCTAATNNAA
NNATCCCATAAAGGGAAANCNNNCAAGATCCCGGACACCATCCAANNGGNNNAAAACCTTTCCNGGNNNN
GNNNNGAAACCCCCCGGAAAAANGTCAATNNNGGGGGGGGAANNGGANACCCN
